Addgene plasmid #43717: III-TTAG
Depositing lab: Chad Cowan & Kiran Musunuru. Depositing organization: Harvard University. Publication: A TALEN Genome-Editing System for Generating Human Stem Cell-Based Disease Models. Ding Q, Lee YK, Schaefer EA, Peters DT, Veres A, Kim K, Kuperwasser N, Motola DL, Meissner TB, Hendriks WT, Trevisan M, Gupta RM, Moisan A, Banks E, Friesen M, Schinzel RT, Xia F, Tang A, Xia Y, Figueroa E, Wann A, Ahfeldt T, Daheron L, Zhang F, Rubin LL, Peng LF, Chung RT, Musunuru K, Cowan CA. Cell Stem Cell. 2012 Dec 12. pii: S1934-5909(12)00645-5. doi: 10.1016/j.stem.2012.11.011. PubMed 23246482.
Backbone
  Vector backbone: pCRII-TOPO
  Backbone manufacturer: Invitrogen
  Backbone size w/o insert (bp): 3973
  Vector type: Bacterial Cloning
Growth in bacteria
  Bacterial resistance: Ampicillin and Kanamycin, 100 & 50 μg/mL
  Growth temperature: 37°C
  Growth strain: Top10
  Copy number: High Copy
Gene/Insert
  Gene/Insert name: III-TTAG
  Species: Synthetic
  Insert size (bp): 426
  Cloning method: TOPO Cloning
  Sequencing primers: 5′ T7; 3′ M13-rev
Terms and licenses: Academic/Nonprofit Terms; Industry Terms: Not Available to Industry
How to cite: III-TTAG was a gift from Chad Cowan & Kiran Musunuru (Addgene plasmid # 43717 ; http://n2t.net/addgene:43717 ; RRID:Addgene_43717)
