[The description below was written by a language model from this plasmid's Addgene catalogue record.]
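Description:
III-TTAG is a bacterial cloning plasmid built on the commercial pCRII-TOPO backbone (about 4 kb without insert), carrying a 426 bp synthetic insert introduced by TOPO cloning. It is a high-copy plasmid maintained in E. coli and is listed with dual ampicillin and kanamycin resistance, consistent with the two selectable markers normally present on this backbone. The recorded sequencing primers, T7 on the 5′ side and M13 reverse on the 3′ side, indicate that the insert sits in the standard TOPO cloning site flanked by these priming sites. No feature table is supplied, so other backbone elements such as the replication origin are not itemised in the record.

The insert is described only by its name and as synthetic, and the record does not spell out its content. The associated publication describes a TALEN genome-editing system for generating human stem cell-based disease models. In that context, the name suggests a pre-assembled block of TALE repeat modules: "TTAG" plausibly denotes the four DNA bases recognised by consecutive repeats, and "III" the position of that block within the assembled array. An insert of roughly 426 bp is about the size expected for four TALE repeats of around 34 codons each. This reading is an inference from the name, size and publication rather than a stated fact. The plasmid has no expression function of its own according to the record. It appears to serve as a storage and propagation vector for one component of a library of repeat blocks that would be combined with others to build custom TALE DNA-binding domains for TALEN construction.
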