>Addgene plasmid #43717 | III-TTAG | depositor partial sequence | sequence record 58982 | III-TTAG sequence 426 bps
CGTCTCGGCTCACCCCAGAGCAGGTCGTGGCCATTGCCTCGAATGGAGGGGGCAAACAGGCGTTGGAAAC
CGTACAACGATTGCTGCCGGTGCTGTGCCAAGCGCACGGACTCACCCCAGAGCAGGTCGTGGCCATTGCC
TCGAATGGAGGGGGCAAACAGGCGTTGGAAACCGTACAACGATTGCTGCCGGTGCTGTGCCAAGCGCACG
GCCTCACCCCAGAGCAGGTCGTGGCAATCGCCTCCAACATTGGCGGGAAACAGGCACTCGAGACTGTCCA
GCGCCTGCTTCCCGTGCTGTGCCAAGCGCACGGATTAACCCCAGAGCAGGTCGTGGCAATCGCGAGCAAT
AACGGCGGAAAACAGGCTTTGGAAACGGTGCAGAGGCTCCTTCCAGTGCTGTGCCAAGCGCACGGACTCA
GAGACG
