>Addgene plasmid #43717 | III-TTAG | addgene partial sequence | sequence record 61757 | M13-F20 5'-TGTAAAACGACGGCCAGT-3'
TTGGGCGATTGGGCCCTCTGATGCATGCTCGAGCGGCCGCCAGTGTGATGGATATCTGCAGAATTCGCCC
TTGATGCCGTCCTAGCGCGTCTCGGCTCACCCCAGAGCAGGTCGTGGCCATTGCCTCGAATGGAGGGGGC
AAACAGGCGTTGGAAACCGTACAACGATTGCTGCCGGTGCTGTGCCAAGCGCACGGACTCACCCCAGAGC
AGGTCGTGGCCATTGCCTCGAATGGAGGGGGCAAACAGGCGTTGGAAACCGTACAACGATTGCTGCCGGT
GCTGTGCCAAGCGCACGGCCTCACCCCAGAGCAGGTCGTGGCAATCGCCTCCAACATTGGCGGGAAACAG
GCACTCGAGACTGTCCAGCGCCTGCTTCCCGTGCTGTGCCAAGCGCACGGATTAACCCCAGAGCAGGTCG
TGGCAATCGCGAGCAATAACGGCGGAAAACAGGCTTTGGAAACGGTGCAGAGGCTCCTTCCAGTGCTGTG
CCAAGCGCACGGACTCAGAGACGTGGGCACAGGAAAGATACTTAAGGGCGAATTCCAGCACACTGGCGGC
CGTTACTAGTGGATCCGAGCTCGGTACCAAGCTTGATGCATAGCTTGAGTATTCTATAGTGTCACCTAAA
TAGCTTGGCGTAATCATGGTCATAGCTGTTTCCTGTGTGAAATTGTTATCCGCTCACAATTCCACACAAC
ATACGAGCCGGAAGCATAAAGTGTAAAGCCTGGGGTGCCTAATGAGTGAGCTAACTCACATTAATTGCGT
TGCGCTCACTGCCCGCTTTCCAGTCGGGAAACCTGTCGTGCCAGCTGCATTAATGAATCGGCCAACGCGC
GGGGAGAGGCGGTTTGCGTATTGGGCGCTCTTCCGCTTCCTCGCTCACTGACTCGCTGCGCTCGGTCGTT
CGGCTGCGGCGAGCGGTATCAGCTCATCAAGCGTATACGTTCCAACAGGACA
